Addgene plasmid #197889: pAAV-CAGGS-Flex/3'USS(285)-GFP
Purpose: Can be used to generate AAV virus that will express GFP in the presence of Cre including the shortage of a unilateral spacer sequence(USS)
Depositing lab: Kazuto Kobayashi. Depositing organization: Fukushima Medical University. Publication: Highly selective transgene expression through the flip-excision switch system by using a unilateral spacer sequence. Matsushita N, Kato S, Nishizawa K, Sugawara M, Takeuchi K, Miyasaka Y, Mashimo T, Kobayashi K. Cell Rep Methods. 2023 Jan 18;3(2):100393. doi: 10.1016/j.crmeth.2022.100393. eCollection 2023 Feb 27. PubMed 36936079.
Backbone
  Vector backbone: pAAV-MCS
  Total vector size (bp): 6981
  Vector type: AAV
Growth in bacteria
  Bacterial resistance: Ampicillin, 100 μg/mL
  Growth temperature: 37°C
  Growth strain: NEB Stable
  Growth instructions: Stbl3 and DH5alpha are also suitable growth strains.
  Copy number: High Copy
Gene/Insert
  Gene/Insert name: GFP
  Species: Aequorea victoria
  Insert size (bp): 720
  Mutation: N/A
  Promoter: CAG
  Cloning method: Gibson Cloning
  Sequencing primers: 5′ tgctaaccatgttcatgc; 3′ cagcgtatccacatagcg
Terms and licenses: Academic/Nonprofit Terms; Industry Terms: Not Available to Industry
How to cite: pAAV-CAGGS-Flex/3'USS(285)-GFP was a gift from Kazuto Kobayashi (Addgene plasmid # 197889 ; http://n2t.net/addgene:197889 ; RRID:Addgene_197889)
