[The description below was written by a language model from this plasmid's Addgene catalogue record and pLannotate feature annotations shown in this document.]
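Description:
pAAV-CAGGS-Flex/3'USS(285)-GFP is a 6,981 bp AAV transfer plasmid built on the pAAV-MCS backbone and intended for packaging recombinant AAV that expresses GFP only in cells containing Cre recombinase. It is maintained in E. coli through a high-copy ColE1/pUC-type origin with ampicillin selection (AmpR under its own bla promoter), and it also carries an f1 phage origin. The expression cassette lies between AAV2 inverted terminal repeats, which are the cis elements needed for genome replication and encapsidation. The 3' ITR is annotated in full, while the 5' ITR is detected only as short fragments.

Expression is driven by the CAG promoter, made up of the CMV enhancer, the chicken β-actin promoter and a chimeric β-actin/β-globin intron. Downstream sits a flip-excision (FLEX) switch. A loxP and a lox2272 site, separated by about 50 bp annotated as a β-globin intron fragment, precede a 720 bp EGFP coding sequence placed in the antisense orientation. An oppositely oriented loxP and lox2272 pair follows it. Cre first inverts the cassette through one pair of compatible sites and then excises between the other pair, locking EGFP in the sense orientation for transcription. The 3' lox sites are separated by roughly 285 bp, a stretch the annotation matches to a Katushka2S fragment. This appears to be the one-sided (3') unilateral spacer sequence in the plasmid's name, here in a shortened version. A WPRE and the hGH polyadenylation signal enhance and terminate the transcript. The associated work concerns using such a spacer to obtain highly selective transgene expression from FLEX vectors. The two sequence records give essentially identical annotations, differing only in whether the β-actin promoter was called.
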