Features (pLannotate 1.2.2; 22 found; start..end, strand, type, name):
     12..39      +  repeat_region  AAV2 ITR (fragment): inverted terminal repeat of adeno-associated virus serotype 2 inverted
     68..95      +  repeat_region  AAV2 ITR (fragment): inverted terminal repeat of adeno-associated virus serotype 2 inverted
    146..525     +  enhancer       CMV enhancer: human cytomegalovirus immediate early enhancer
    527..804     +  promoter       chicken β-actin promoter: No description available
    805..1821    +  intron         chimeric intron: chimera between introns from chicken β-actin and rabbit β-globin
   1876..1909    +  protein_bind   loxP: Cre-mediated recombination occurs in the 8-bp core sequence (GCATACAT). Cre recombinase
   1910..1959    -  intron         β-globin intron (fragment): internally truncated intron from human β-globin
   1960..1993    +  protein_bind   lox2272: Cre-mediated recombination occurs in the 8-bp core sequence (GGATACTT). lox2272 sites are compatible with each other, but incompatible with loxP or loxN sites (Lee and Saito, 1988). Cre recombinase
   2000..2719    -  CDS            EGFP: the original enhanced GFP (Yang et al., 1996) mammalian codon-optimized
   2760..2793    -  protein_bind   loxP: Cre-mediated recombination occurs in the 8-bp core sequence (GCATACAT). Cre recombinase
   2810..3079    +  CDS            Katushka2S (fragment): Katushka2S is a basic (constitutively fluorescent) red fluorescent protein published in 2015, derived from Entacmaea quadricolor. It is reported to be a very rapidly-maturing dimer with moderate acid sensitivity.
   3079..3112    -  protein_bind   lox2272: Cre-mediated recombination occurs in the 8-bp core sequence (GGATACTT). lox2272 sites are compatible with each other, but incompatible with loxP or loxN sites (Lee and Saito, 1988). Cre recombinase
   3128..3716    +  misc_feature   WPRE: woodchuck hepatitis virus posttranscriptional regulatory element
   3728..4204    +  polyA_signal   hGH poly(A) signal: human growth hormone polyadenylation signal
   4244..4384    +  repeat_region  AAV2 ITR: inverted terminal repeat of adeno-associated virus serotype 2 inverted
   4389..4440    -  misc_feature   bom (fragment): basis of mobility region from pBR322
   4459..4914    +  rep_origin     f1 ori (sequence partly withheld): f1 bacteriophage origin of replication; arrow indicates direction of (+) strand synthesis
   4915..4964    -  misc_feature   bom (fragment): basis of mobility region from pBR322
   5066..5101    -  CDS            rop (fragment): Rop protein, which maintains plasmids at low copy number; rop
   5196..5300    +  promoter       AmpR promoter: bla
   5301..6161    +  CDS            AmpR: β-lactamase; bla; confers resistance to ampicillin, carbenicillin, and related antibiotics
   6332..6920    +  rep_origin     ori: high-copy-number ColE1/pMB1/pBR322/pUC origin of replication
>Addgene plasmid #197889 | pAAV-CAGGS-Flex/3'USS(285)-GFP | depositor full sequence | sequence record 383031 | pAAV-CAGGS-Flex/3'USS(285)-GFP sequence 6981 bps
CCTGCAGGCAGCTGCGCGCTCGCTCGCTCACTGAGGCCGCCCGGGCGTCGGGCGACCTTTGGTCGCCCGG
CCTCAGTGAGCGAGCGAGCGCGCAGAGAGGGAGTGGCCAACTCCATCACTAGGGGTTCCTGCGGCCGCAC
GCGTCGACATTGATTATTGACTAGTTATTAATAGTAATCAATTACGGGGTCATTAGTTCATAGCCCATAT
ATGGAGTTCCGCGTTACATAACTTACGGTAAATGGCCCGCCTGGCTGACCGCCCAACGACCCCCGCCCAT
TGACGTCAATAATGACGTATGTTCCCATAGTAACGCCAATAGGGACTTTCCATTGACGTCAATGGGTGGA
GTATTTACGGTAAACTGCCCACTTGGCAGTACATCAAGTGTATCATATGCCAAGTACGCCCCCTATTGAC
GTCAATGACGGTAAATGGCCCGCCTGGCATTATGCCCAGTACATGACCTTATGGGACTTTCCTACTTGGC
AGTACATCTACGTATTAGTCATCGCTATTACCATGGTCGAGGTGAGCCCCACGTTCTGCTTCACTCTCCC
CATCTCCCCCCCCTCCCCACCCCCAATTTTGTATTTATTTATTTTTTAATTATTTTGTGCAGCGATGGGG
GCGGGGGGGGGGGGGGGGCGCGCGCCAGGCGGGGCGGGGCGGGGCGAGGGGCGGGGCGGGGCGAGGCGGA
GAGGTGCGGCGGCAGCCAATCAGAGCGGCGCGCTCCGAAAGTTTCCTTTTATGGCGAGGCGGCGGCGGCG
GCGGCCCTATAAAAAGCGAAGCGCGCGGCGGGCGGGAGTCGCTGCGCGCTGCCTTCGCCCCGTGCCCCGC
TCCGCCGCCGCCTCGCGCCGCCCGCCCCGGCTCTGACTGACCGCGTTACTCCCACAGGTGAGCGGGCGGG
ACGGCCCTTCTCCTCCGGGCTGTAATTAGCGCTTGGTTTAATGACGGCTTGTTTCTTTTCTGTGGCTGCG
TGAAAGCCTTGAGGGGCTCCGGGAGGGCCCTTTGTGCGGGGGGAGCGGCTCGGGGGGTGCGTGCGTGTGT
GTGTGCGTGGGGAGCGCCGCGTGCGGCTCCGCGCTGCCCGGCGGCTGTGAGCGCTGCGGGCGCGGCGCGG
GGCTTTGTGCGCTCCGCAGTGTGCGCGAGGGGAGCGCGGCCGGGGGCGGTGCCCCGCGGTGCGGGGGGGG
CTGCGAGGGGAACAAAGGCTGCGTGCGGGGTGTGTGCGTGGGGGGGTGAGCAGGGGGTGTGGGCGCGTCG
GTCGGGCTGCAACCCCCCCTGCACCCCCCTCCCCGAGTTGCTGAGCACGGCCCGGCTTCGGGTGCGGGGC
TCCGTACGGGGCGTGGCGCGGGGCTCGCCGTGCCGGGCGGGGGGTGGCGGCAGGTGGGGGTGCCGGGCGG
GGCGGGGCCGCCTCGGGCCGGGGAGGGCTCGGGGGAGGGGCGCGGCGGCCCCCGGAGCGCCGGCGGCTGT
CGAGGCGCGGCGAGCCGCAGCCATTGCCTTTTATGGTAATCGTGCGAGAGGGCGCAGGGACTTCCTTTGT
CCCAAATCTGTGCGGAGCCGAAATCTGGGAGGCGCCGCCGCACCCCCTCTAGCGGGCGCGGGGCGAAGCG
GTGCGGCGCCGGCAGGAAGGAAATGGGCGGGGAGGGCCTTCGTGCGTCGCCGCGCCGCCGTCCCCTTCTC
CCTCTCCAGCCTCGGGGCTGTCCGCGGGGGGACGGCTGCCTTCGGGGGGGACGGGGCAGGGCGGGGTTCG
GCTTCTGGCGTGTGACCGGCGGCTCTAGAGCCTCTGCTAACCATGTTCATGCCTTCTTCTTTTTCCTACA
GCTCCTGGGCAACGTGCTGGTTATTGTGCTGTCTCATCATTTTGGCAAAGAATTCATAACTTCGTATAGC
ATACATTATACGAAGTTATGCAGAATGGTAGCTGGATTGTAGCTGCTATTAGCAATATGAAACCTCTTAA
TAACTTCGTATAGGATACTTTATACGAAGTTATGGATCCTTACTTGTACAGCTCGTCCATGCCGAGAGTG
ATCCCGGCGGCGGTCACGAACTCCAGCAGGACCATGTGATCGCGCTTCTCGTTGGGGTCTTTGCTCAGGG
CGGACTGGGTGCTCAGGTAGTGGTTGTCGGGCAGCAGCACGGGGCCGTCGCCGATGGGGGTGTTCTGCTG
GTAGTGGTCGGCGAGCTGCACGCTGCCGTCCTCGATGTTGTGGCGGATCTTGAAGTTCACCTTGATGCCG
TTCTTCTGCTTGTCGGCCATGATATAGACGTTGTGGCTGTTGTAGTTGTACTCCAGCTTGTGCCCCAGGA
TGTTGCCGTCCTCCTTGAAGTCGATGCCCTTCAGCTCGATGCGGTTCACCAGGGTGTCGCCCTCGAACTT
CACCTCGGCGCGGGTCTTGTAGTTGCCGTCGTCCTTGAAGAAGATGGTGCGCTCCTGGACGTAGCCTTCG
GGCATGGCGGACTTGAAGAAGTCGTGCTGCTTCATGTGGTCGGGGTAGCGGCTGAAGCACTGCACGCCGT
AGGTCAGGGTGGTCACGAGGGTGGGCCAGGGCACGGGCAGCTTGCCGGTGGTGCAGATGAACTTCAGGGT
CAGCTTGCCGTAGGTGGCATCGCCCTCGCCCTCGCCGGACACGCTGAACTTGTGGCCGTTTACGTCGCCG
TCCAGCTCGACCAGGATGGGCACCACCCCGGTGAACAGCTCCTCGCCCTTGCTCACCATGGTGGCAAGCT
TGCCTCGAGCAGCGCTGCTCGAGAGATCTATAACTTCGTATAATGTATGCTATACGAAGTTATGCTACCG
GTCGCCACCATGGTGGGTGAGGATAGCGTGCTGATCACCGAGAACATGCACATGAAACTGTACATGGAGG
GCACCGTGAACGACCACCACTTCAAGTGCACATCCGAGGGCGAAGGCAAGCCCTACGAGGGCACCCAGAC
CATGAAGATCAAGGTGGTCGAGGGCGGCCCTCTCCCCTTCGCCTTCGACATCCTGGCTACCAGCTTCATG
TACGGCAGCAAAACCTTTATCAACCACACCCAGGGCATCCCCGACTTCTTTAAGCAGTCCTTCCCTGAAT
AACTTCGTATAAAGTATCCTATACGAAGTTATGCGGCCGCATCGATTAATCAACCTCTGGATTACAAAAT
TTGTGAAAGATTGACTGGTATTCTTAACTATGTTGCTCCTTTTACGCTATGTGGATACGCTGCTTTAATG
CCTTTGTATCATGCTATTGCTTCCCGTATGGCTTTCATTTTCTCCTCCTTGTATAAATCCTGGTTGCTGT
CTCTTTATGAGGAGTTGTGGCCCGTTGTCAGGCAACGTGGCGTGGTGTGCACTGTGTTTGCTGACGCAAC
CCCCACTGGTTGGGGCATTGCCACCACCTGTCAGCTCCTTTCCGGGACTTTCGCTTTCCCCCTCCCTATT
GCCACGGCGGAACTCATCGCCGCCTGCCTTGCCCGCTGCTGGACAGGGGCTCGGCTGTTGGGCACTGACA
ATTCCGTGGTGTTGTCGGGGAAGCTGACGTCCTTTCCATGGCTGCTCGCCTGTGTTGCCACCTGGATTCT
GCGCGGGACGTCCTTCTGCTACGTCCCTTCGGCCCTCAATCCAGCGGACCTTCCTTCCCGCGGCCTGCTG
CCGGCTCTGCGGCCTCTTCCGCGTCTTCGCCTTCGCCCTCAGACGAGTCGGATCTCCCTTTGGGCCGCCT
CCCCGCATCTGATCTACGGGTGGCATCCCTGTGACCCCTCCCCAGTGCCTCTCCTGGCCCTGGAAGTTGC
CACTCCAGTGCCCACCAGCCTTGTCCTAATAAAATTAAGTTGCATCATTTTGTCTGACTAGGTGTCCTTC
TATAATATTATGGGGTGGAGGGGGGTGGTATGGAGCAAGGGGCAAGTTGGGAAGACAACCTGTAGGGCCT
GCGGGGTCTATTGGGAACCAAGCTGGAGTGCAGTGGCACAATCTTGGCTCACTGCAATCTCCGCCTCCTG
GGTTCAAGCGATTCTCCTGCCTCAGCCTCCCGAGTTGTTGGGATTCCAGGCATGCATGACCAGGCTCAGC
TAATTTTTGTTTTTTTGGTAGAGACGGGGTTTCACCATATTGGCCAGGCTGGTCTCCAACTCCTAATCTC
AGGTGATCTACCCACCTTGGCCTCCCAAATTGCTGGGATTACAGGCGTGAACCACTGCTCCCTTCCCTGT
CCTTCTGATTTTGTAGGTAACCACGTGCGGACCGAGCGGCCGCAGGAACCCCTAGTGATGGAGTTGGCCA
CTCCCTCTCTGCGCGCTCGCTCGCTCACTGAGGCCGGGCGACCAAAGGTCGCCCGACGCCCGGGCTTTGC
CCGGGCGGCCTCAGTGAGCGAGCGAGCGCGCAGCTGCCTGCAGGGGCGCCTGATGCGGTATTTTCTCCTT
ACGCATCTGTGCGGTATTTCACACCGCATA
[95 nt withheld, positions 4441-4535]
T
[46 nt withheld, positions 4537-4582]
C
[141 nt withheld, positions 4584-4724]
CCTTTGACGTTGGAGTCCACGTTCTTT
[37 nt withheld, positions 4752-4788]
ACTCTATCTCGGGCTATTCTTTTGATTTATAAGGGATTTTGCCGATTTCGGTCTATTGGTTAAAAAATGA
GCTGATTTAACAAAAATTTAACGCGAATTTTAACAAAATATTAACGTTTACAATTTTATGGTGCACTCTC
AGTACAATCTGCTCTGATGCCGCATAGTTAAGCCAGCCCCGACACCCGCCAACACCCGCTGACGCGCCCT
GACGGGCTTGTCTGCTCCCGGCATCCGCTTACAGACAAGCTGTGACCGTCTCCGGGAGCTGCATGTGTCA
GAGGTTTTCACCGTCATCACCGAAACGCGCGAGACGAAAGGGCCTCGTGATACGCCTATTTTTATAGGTT
AATGTCATGATAATAATGGTTTCTTAGACGTCAGGTGGCACTTTTCGGGGAAATGTGCGCGGAACCCCTA
TTTGTTTATTTTTCTAAATACATTCAAATATGTATCCGCTCATGAGACAATAACCCTGATAAATGCTTCA
ATAATATTGAAAAAGGAAGAGTATGAGTATTCAACATTTCCGTGTCGCCCTTATTCCCTTTTTTGCGGCA
TTTTGCCTTCCTGTTTTTGCTCACCCAGAAACGCTGGTGAAAGTAAAAGATGCTGAAGATCAGTTGGGTG
CACGAGTGGGTTACATCGAACTGGATCTCAACAGCGGTAAGATCCTTGAGAGTTTTCGCCCCGAAGAACG
TTTTCCAATGATGAGCACTTTTAAAGTTCTGCTATGTGGCGCGGTATTATCCCGTATTGACGCCGGGCAA
GAGCAACTCGGTCGCCGCATACACTATTCTCAGAATGACTTGGTTGAGTACTCACCAGTCACAGAAAAGC
ATCTTACGGATGGCATGACAGTAAGAGAATTATGCAGTGCTGCCATAACCATGAGTGATAACACTGCGGC
CAACTTACTTCTGACAACGATCGGAGGACCGAAGGAGCTAACCGCTTTTTTGCACAACATGGGGGATCAT
GTAACTCGCCTTGATCGTTGGGAACCGGAGCTGAATGAAGCCATACCAAACGACGAGCGTGACACCACGA
TGCCTGTAGCAATGGCAACAACGTTGCGCAAACTATTAACTGGCGAACTACTTACTCTAGCTTCCCGGCA
ACAATTAATAGACTGGATGGAGGCGGATAAAGTTGCAGGACCACTTCTGCGCTCGGCCCTTCCGGCTGGC
TGGTTTATTGCTGATAAATCTGGAGCCGGTGAGCGTGGGTCTCGCGGTATCATTGCAGCACTGGGGCCAG
ATGGTAAGCCCTCCCGTATCGTAGTTATCTACACGACGGGGAGTCAGGCAACTATGGATGAACGAAATAG
ACAGATCGCTGAGATAGGTGCCTCACTGATTAAGCATTGGTAACTGTCAGACCAAGTTTACTCATATATA
CTTTAGATTGATTTAAAACTTCATTTTTAATTTAAAAGGATCTAGGTGAAGATCCTTTTTGATAATCTCA
TGACCAAAATCCCTTAACGTGAGTTTTCGTTCCACTGAGCGTCAGACCCCGTAGAAAAGATCAAAGGATC
TTCTTGAGATCCTTTTTTTCTGCGCGTAATCTGCTGCTTGCAAACAAAAAAACCACCGCTACCAGCGGTG
GTTTGTTTGCCGGATCAAGAGCTACCAACTCTTTTTCCGAAGGTAACTGGCTTCAGCAGAGCGCAGATAC
CAAATACTGTTCTTCTAGTGTAGCCGTAGTTAGGCCACCACTTCAAGAACTCTGTAGCACCGCCTACATA
CCTCGCTCTGCTAATCCTGTTACCAGTGGCTGCTGCCAGTGGCGATAAGTCGTGTCTTACCGGGTTGGAC
TCAAGACGATAGTTACCGGATAAGGCGCAGCGGTCGGGCTGAACGGGGGGTTCGTGCACACAGCCCAGCT
TGGAGCGAACGACCTACACCGAACTGAGATACCTACAGCGTGAGCTATGAGAAAGCGCCACGCTTCCCGA
AGGGAGAAAGGCGGACAGGTATCCGGTAAGCGGCAGGGTCGGAACAGGAGAGCGCACGAGGGAGCTTCCA
GGGGGAAACGCCTGGTATCTTTATAGTCCTGTCGGGTTTCGCCACCTCTGACTTGAGCGTCGATTTTTGT
GATGCTCGTCAGGGGGGCGGAGCCTATGGAAAAACGCCAGCAACGCGGCCTTTTTACGGTTCCTGGCCTT
TTGCTGGCCTTTTGCTCACATGT
