Features (pLannotate 1.2.2; 21 found; start..end, strand, type, name):
     12..39      +  repeat_region  AAV2 ITR (fragment): inverted terminal repeat of adeno-associated virus serotype 2 inverted
     68..95      +  repeat_region  AAV2 ITR (fragment): inverted terminal repeat of adeno-associated virus serotype 2 inverted
    146..525     +  enhancer       CMV enhancer: human cytomegalovirus immediate early enhancer
    805..1821    +  intron         chimeric intron: chimera between introns from chicken β-actin and rabbit β-globin
   1876..1909    +  protein_bind   loxP: Cre-mediated recombination occurs in the 8-bp core sequence (GCATACAT). Cre recombinase
   1910..1959    -  intron         β-globin intron (fragment): internally truncated intron from human β-globin
   1960..1993    +  protein_bind   lox2272: Cre-mediated recombination occurs in the 8-bp core sequence (GGATACTT). lox2272 sites are compatible with each other, but incompatible with loxP or loxN sites (Lee and Saito, 1988). Cre recombinase
   2000..2719    -  CDS            EGFP: the original enhanced GFP (Yang et al., 1996) mammalian codon-optimized
   2760..2793    -  protein_bind   loxP: Cre-mediated recombination occurs in the 8-bp core sequence (GCATACAT). Cre recombinase
   2810..3079    +  CDS            Katushka2S (fragment): Katushka2S is a basic (constitutively fluorescent) red fluorescent protein published in 2015, derived from Entacmaea quadricolor. It is reported to be a very rapidly-maturing dimer with moderate acid sensitivity.
   3079..3112    -  protein_bind   lox2272: Cre-mediated recombination occurs in the 8-bp core sequence (GGATACTT). lox2272 sites are compatible with each other, but incompatible with loxP or loxN sites (Lee and Saito, 1988). Cre recombinase
   3128..3716    +  misc_feature   WPRE: woodchuck hepatitis virus posttranscriptional regulatory element
   3728..4204    +  polyA_signal   hGH poly(A) signal: human growth hormone polyadenylation signal
   4244..4384    +  repeat_region  AAV2 ITR: inverted terminal repeat of adeno-associated virus serotype 2 inverted
   4389..4440    -  misc_feature   bom (fragment): basis of mobility region from pBR322
   4459..4914    +  rep_origin     f1 ori (sequence partly withheld): f1 bacteriophage origin of replication; arrow indicates direction of (+) strand synthesis
   4915..4964    -  misc_feature   bom (fragment): basis of mobility region from pBR322
   5066..5101    -  CDS            rop (fragment): Rop protein, which maintains plasmids at low copy number; rop
   5196..5300    +  promoter       AmpR promoter: bla
   5301..6161    +  CDS            AmpR: β-lactamase; bla; confers resistance to ampicillin, carbenicillin, and related antibiotics
   6332..6920    +  rep_origin     ori: high-copy-number ColE1/pMB1/pBR322/pUC origin of replication
>Addgene plasmid #197889 | pAAV-CAGGS-Flex/3'USS(285)-GFP | addgene full sequence | sequence record 387485 | Addgene Partial NGS Result
CCTGCAGGCAGCTGCGCGCTCGCTCGCTCACTGAGGCCGCCCGGGCGTCGGGCGACCTTTGGTCGCCCGG
CCTCAGTGAGCGAGCGAGCGCGCAGAGAGGGAGTGGCCAACTCCATCACTAGGGGTTCCTGCGGCCGCAC
GCGTCGACATTGATTATTGACTAGTTATTAATAGTAATCAATTACGGGGTCATTAGTTCATAGCCCATAT
ATGGAGTTCCGCGTTACATAACTTACGGTAAATGGCCCGCCTGGCTGACCGCCCAACGACCCCCGCCCAT
TGACGTCAATAATGACGTATGTTCCCATAGTAACGCCAATAGGGACTTTCCATTGACGTCAATGGGTGGA
GTATTTACGGTAAACTGCCCACTTGGCAGTACATCAAGTGTATCATATGCCAAGTACGCCCCCTATTGAC
GTCAATGACGGTAAATGGCCCGCCTGGCATTATGCCCAGTACATGACCTTATGGGACTTTCCTACTTGGC
AGTACATCTACGTATTAGTCATCGCTATTACCATGGTCGAGGTGAGCCCCACGTTCTGCTTCACTCTCCC
CATCTCCCCCCCCTCCCCACCCCCAATTTTGTATTTATTTATTTTTTAATTATTTTGTGCAGCGATGGGG
GCGGGGGGGGGGGGGGGGCGCGCGCCRGGSGGGGGGGGGGGGGGGGGGGGGGGGGGGGGGGSGRGGSGGR
GRGGKGSGGCGGCAGCCAATCAGAGCGGCGCGCTCCGAAAGTTTCCTTTTATGGCGAGGCGGCGGCGGCG
GCGGCCCTATAAAAAGCGAAGCGCGCGGCGGGCGGGAGTCGCTGCGCGCTGCCTTCGCCCCGTGCCCCGC
TCCGCCGCCGCCTCGCGCCGCCCGCCCCGGCTCTGACTGACCGCGTTACTCCCACAGGTGAGCGGGCGGG
ACGGCCCTTCTCCTCCGGGCTGTAATTAGCGCTTGGTTTAATGACGGCTTGTTTCTTTTCTGTGGCTGCG
TGAAAGCCTTGAGGGGCTCCGGGAGGGCCCTTTGTGCGGGGGGAGCGGCTCGGGGGGTGCGTGCGTGTGT
GTGTGCGTGGGGAGCGCCGCGTGCGGCTCCGCGCTGCCCGGCGGCTGTGAGCGCTGCGGGCGCGGCGCGG
GGCTTTGTGCGCTCCGCAGTGTGCGCGAGGGGAGCGCGGCCGGGGGCGGTGCCCCGCGGTGCGGGGGGGG
CTGCGAGGGGAACAAAGGCTGCGTGCGGGGTGTGTGCGTGGGGGGGTGAGCAGGGGGTGTGGGCGCGTCG
GTCGGGCTGCAACCCCCCCTGCACCCCCCTCCCCGAGTTGCTGAGCACGGCCCGGCTTCGGGTGCGGGGC
TCCGTACGGGGCGTGGCGCGGGGCTCGCCGTGCCGGGCGGGGGGTGGCGGCAGGTGGGGGTGCCGGGCGG
GGCGGGGCCGCCYCGGGCCGGGGGGGGCTCGGGGGRGGGGCGCGGCGGCCCCCGGAGCGCCGGCGGCTGT
CGAGGCGCGGCGAGCCGCAGCCATTGCCTTTTATGGTAATCGTGCGAGAGGGCGCAGGGACTTCCTTTGT
CCCAAATCTGTGCGGAGCCGAAATCTGGGAGGCGCCGCCGCACCCCCTCTAGCGGGCGCGGGGCGAAGCG
GTGCGGCGCCGGCAGGAAGGAAATGGGCGGGGAGGGCCTTCGTGCGTCGCCGCGCCGCCGTCCCCTTCTC
CCTCTCCAGCCTCGGGGCTGTCCGCGGGGGGACGGCTGCCTTCGGGGGGGACGGGGCAGGGCGGGGTTCG
GCTTCTGGCGTGTGACCGGCGGCTCTAGAGCCTCTGCTAACCATGTTCATGCCTTCTTCTTTTTCCTACA
GCTCCTGGGCAACGTGCTGGTTATTGTGCTGTCTCATCATTTTGGCAAAGAATTCATAACTTCGTATAGC
ATACATTATACGAAGTTATGCAGAATGGTAGCTGGATTGTAGCTGCTATTAGCAATATGAAACCTCTTAA
TAACTTCGTATAGGATACTTTATACGAAGTTATGGATCCTTACTTGTACAGCTCGTCCATGCCGAGAGTG
ATCCCGGCGGCGGTCACGAACTCCAGCAGGACCATGTGATCGCGCTTCTCGTTGGGGTCTTTGCTCAGGG
CGGACTGGGTGCTCAGGTAGTGGTTGTCGGGCAGCAGCACGGGGCCGTCGCCGATGGGGGTGTTCTGCTG
GTAGTGGTCGGCGAGCTGCACGCTGCCGTCCTCGATGTTGTGGCGGATCTTGAAGTTCACCTTGATGCCG
TTCTTCTGCTTGTCGGCCATGATATAGACGTTGTGGCTGTTGTAGTTGTACTCCAGCTTGTGCCCCAGGA
TGTTGCCGTCCTCCTTGAAGTCGATGCCCTTCAGCTCGATGCGGTTCACCAGGGTGTCGCCCTCGAACTT
CACCTCGGCGCGGGTCTTGTAGTTGCCGTCGTCCTTGAAGAAGATGGTGCGCTCCTGGACGTAGCCTTCG
GGCATGGCGGACTTGAAGAAGTCGTGCTGCTTCATGTGGTCGGGGTAGCGGCTGAAGCACTGCACGCCGT
AGGTCAGGGTGGTCACGAGGGTGGGCCAGGGCACGGGCAGCTTGCCGGTGGTGCAGATGAACTTCAGGGT
CAGCTTGCCGTAGGTGGCATCGCCCTCGCCCTCGCCGGACACGCTGAACTTGTGGCCGTTTACGTCGCCG
TCCAGCTCGACCAGGATGGGCACCACCCCGGTGAACAGCTCCTCGCCCTTGCTCACCATGGTGGCAAGCT
TGCCTCGAGCAGCGCTGCTCGAGAGATCTATAACTTCGTATAATGTATGCTATACGAAGTTATGCTACCG
GTCGCCACCATGGTGGGTGAGGATAGCGTGCTGATCACCGAGAACATGCACATGAAACTGTACATGGAGG
GCACCGTGAACGACCACCACTTCAAGTGCACATCCGAGGGCGAAGGCAAGCCCTACGAGGGCACCCAGAC
CATGAAGATCAAGGTGGTCGAGGGCGGCCCTCTCCCCTTCGCCTTCGACATCCTGGCTACCAGCTTCATG
TACGGCAGCAAAACCTTTATCAACCACACCCAGGGCATCCCCGACTTCTTTAAGCAGTCCTTCCCTGAAT
AACTTCGTATAAAGTATCCTATACGAAGTTATGCGGCCGCATCGATTAATCAACCTCTGGATTACAAAAT
TTGTGAAAGATTGACTGGTATTCTTAACTATGTTGCTCCTTTTACGCTATGTGGATACGCTGCTTTAATG
CCTTTGTATCATGCTATTGCTTCCCGTATGGCTTTCATTTTCTCCTCCTTGTATAAATCCTGGTTGCTGT
CTCTTTATGAGGAGTTGTGGCCCGTTGTCAGGCAACGTGGCGTGGTGTGCACTGTGTTTGCTGACGCAAC
CCCCACTGGTTGGGGCATTGCCACCACCTGTCAGCTCCTTTCCGGGACTTTCGCTTTCCCCCTCCCTATT
GCCACGGCGGAACTCATCGCCGCCTGCCTTGCCCGCTGCTGGACAGGGGCTCGGCTGTTGGGCACTGACA
ATTCCGTGGTGTTGTCGGGGAAGCTGACGTCCTTTCCATGGCTGCTCGCCTGTGTTGCCACCTGGATTCT
GCGCGGGACGTCCTTCTGCTACGTCCCTTCGGCCCTCAATCCAGCGGACCTTCCTTCCCGCGGCCTGCTG
CCGGCTCTGCGGCCTCTTCCGCGTCTTCGCCTTCGCCCTCAGACGAGTCGGATCTCCCTTTGGGCCGCCT
CCCCGCATCTGATCTACGGGTGGCATCCCTGTGACCCCTCCCCAGTGCCTCTCCTGGCCCTGGAAGTTGC
CACTCCAGTGCCCACCAGCCTTGTCCTAATAAAATTAAGTTGCATCATTTTGTCTGACTAGGTGTCCTTC
TATAATATTATGGGGTGGAGGGGGGTGGTATGGAGCAAGGGGCAAGTTGGGAAGACAACCTGTAGGGCCT
GCGGGGTCTATTGGGAACCAAGCTGGAGTGCAGTGGCACAATCTTGGCTCACTGCAATCTCCGCCTCCTG
GGTTCAAGCGATTCTCCTGCCTCAGCCTCCCGAGTTGTTGGGATTCCAGGCATGCATGACCAGGCTCAGC
TAATTTTTGTTTTTTTGGTAGAGACGGGGTTTCACCATATTGGCCAGGCTGGTCTCCAACTCCTAATCTC
AGGTGATCTACCCACCTTGGCCTCCCAAATTGCTGGGATTACAGGCGTGAACCACTGCTCCCTTCCCTGT
CCTTCTGATTTTGTAGGTAACCACGTGCGGACCGAGCGGCCGCAGGAACCCCTAGTGATGGAGTTGGCCA
CTCCCTCTCTGCGCGCTCGCTCGCTCACTGAGGCCGGGCGACCAAAGGTCGCCCGACGCCCGGGCTTTGC
CCGGGCGGCCTCAGTGAGCGAGCGAGCGCGCAGCTGCCTGCAGGGGCGCCTGATGCGGTATTTTCTCCTT
ACGCATCTGTGCGGTATTTCACACCGCATA
[95 nt withheld, positions 4441-4535]
T
[46 nt withheld, positions 4537-4582]
C
[141 nt withheld, positions 4584-4724]
CCTTTGACGTTGGAGTCCACGTTCTTT
[37 nt withheld, positions 4752-4788]
ACTCTATCTCGGGCTATTCTTTTGATTTATAAGGGATTTTGCCGATTTCGGTCTATTGGTTAAAAAATGA
GCTGATTTAACAAAAATTTAACGCGAATTTTAACAAAATATTAACGTTTACAATTTTATGGTGCACTCTC
AGTACAATCTGCTCTGATGCCGCATAGTTAAGCCAGCCCCGACACCCGCCAACACCCGCTGACGCGCCCT
GACGGGCTTGTCTGCTCCCGGCATCCGCTTACAGACAAGCTGTGACCGTCTCCGGGAGCTGCATGTGTCA
GAGGTTTTCACCGTCATCACCGAAACGCGCGAGACGAAAGGGCCTCGTGATACGCCTATTTTTATAGGTT
AATGTCATGATAATAATGGTTTCTTAGACGTCAGGTGGCACTTTTCGGGGAAATGTGCGCGGAACCCCTA
TTTGTTTATTTTTCTAAATACATTCAAATATGTATCCGCTCATGAGACAATAACCCTGATAAATGCTTCA
ATAATATTGAAAAAGGAAGAGTATGAGTATTCAACATTTCCGTGTCGCCCTTATTCCCTTTTTTGCGGCA
TTTTGCCTTCCTGTTTTTGCTCACCCAGAAACGCTGGTGAAAGTAAAAGATGCTGAAGATCAGTTGGGTG
CACGAGTGGGTTACATCGAACTGGATCTCAACAGCGGTAAGATCCTTGAGAGTTTTCGCCCCGAAGAACG
TTTTCCAATGATGAGCACTTTTAAAGTTCTGCTATGTGGCGCGGTATTATCCCGTATTGACGCCGGGCAA
GAGCAACTCGGTCGCCGCATACACTATTCTCAGAATGACTTGGTTGAGTACTCACCAGTCACAGAAAAGC
ATCTTACGGATGGCATGACAGTAAGAGAATTATGCAGTGCTGCCATAACCATGAGTGATAACACTGCGGC
CAACTTACTTCTGACAACGATCGGAGGACCGAAGGAGCTAACCGCTTTTTTGCACAACATGGGGGATCAT
GTAACTCGCCTTGATCGTTGGGAACCGGAGCTGAATGAAGCCATACCAAACGACGAGCGTGACACCACGA
TGCCTGTAGCAATGGCAACAACGTTGCGCAAACTATTAACTGGCGAACTACTTACTCTAGCTTCCCGGCA
ACAATTAATAGACTGGATGGAGGCGGATAAAGTTGCAGGACCACTTCTGCGCTCGGCCCTTCCGGCTGGC
TGGTTTATTGCTGATAAATCTGGAGCCGGTGAGCGTGGGTCTCGCGGTATCATTGCAGCACTGGGGCCAG
ATGGTAAGCCCTCCCGTATCGTAGTTATCTACACGACGGGGAGTCAGGCAACTATGGATGAACGAAATAG
ACAGATCGCTGAGATAGGTGCCTCACTGATTAAGCATTGGTAACTGTCAGACCAAGTTTACTCATATATA
CTTTAGATTGATTTAAAACTTCATTTTTAATTTAAAAGGATCTAGGTGAAGATCCTTTTTGATAATCTCA
TGACCAAAATCCCTTAACGTGAGTTTTCGTTCCACTGAGCGTCAGACCCCGTAGAAAAGATCAAAGGATC
TTCTTGAGATCCTTTTTTTCTGCGCGTAATCTGCTGCTTGCAAACAAAAAAACCACCGCTACCAGCGGTG
GTTTGTTTGCCGGATCAAGAGCTACCAACTCTTTTTCCGAAGGTAACTGGCTTCAGCAGAGCGCAGATAC
CAAATACTGTTCTTCTAGTGTAGCCGTAGTTAGGCCACCACTTCAAGAACTCTGTAGCACCGCCTACATA
CCTCGCTCTGCTAATCCTGTTACCAGTGGCTGCTGCCAGTGGCGATAAGTCGTGTCTTACCGGGTTGGAC
TCAAGACGATAGTTACCGGATAAGGCGCAGCGGTCGGGCTGAACGGGGGGTTCGTGCACACAGCCCAGCT
TGGAGCGAACGACCTACACCGAACTGAGATACCTACAGCGTGAGCTATGAGAAAGCGCCACGCTTCCCGA
AGGGAGAAAGGCGGACAGGTATCCGGTAAGCGGCAGGGTCGGAACAGGAGAGCGCACGAGGGAGCTTCCA
GGGGGAAACGCCTGGTATCTTTATAGTCCTGTCGGGTTTCGCCACCTCTGACTTGAGCGTCGATTTTTGT
GATGCTCGTCAGGGGGGCGGAGCCTATGGAAAAACGCCAGCAACGCGGCCTTTTTACGGTTCCTGGCCTT
TTGCTGGCCTTTTGCTCACATGT
